Addgene plasmid #171997: pCMV_T7-PE2-Nuclease
Purpose: Sequence provided for PE-Nuclease mRNA transcription, suitable for microinjection
Depositing lab: Paul Thomas. Publication: Optimized nickase- and nuclease-based prime editing in human and mouse cells. Adikusuma F, Lushington C, Arudkumar J, Godahewa GI, Chey YCJ, Gierus L, Piltz S, Geiger A, Jain Y, Reti D, Wilson LOW, Bauer DC, Thomas PQ. Nucleic Acids Res. 2021 Sep 17. pii: 6371974. doi: 10.1093/nar/gkab792. PubMed 34534334.
Backbone
  Vector backbone: pCMV-PE2
  Vector type: Mammalian Expression
  Selectable markers: Puromycin
Growth in bacteria
  Bacterial resistance: Ampicillin, 100 μg/mL
  Growth temperature: 37°C
  Growth strain: DH5alpha
  Copy number: High Copy
Gene/Insert
  Gene/Insert name: CMV_T7-Cas9-RT
  Species: Synthetic; Cas9 is from S. pyogenes; M-MLV RT is from the Moloney murine leukemia virus
  Mutation: GC to CA point mutation in SpCas9 to restore nuclease function
  Promoter: CMV for Cas9, U6 for gRNAs
  Cloning method: Ligation Independent Cloning
  Sequencing primers: 5′ T7-forward; 3′ BGH-reverse
Terms and licenses: Academic/Nonprofit Terms; Industry Terms: Not Available to Industry
Depositor comments: Full sequence https://benchling.com/s/seq-3W561bliRmUNCaGRVBPO.
How to cite: pCMV_T7-PE2-Nuclease was a gift from Paul Thomas (Addgene plasmid # 171997 ; http://n2t.net/addgene:171997 ; RRID:Addgene_171997)
