[The description below was written by a language model from this plasmid's Addgene catalogue record and pLannotate feature annotations shown in this document.]
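Description:
pCMV_T7-PE2-Nuclease is a 9.75 kb mammalian expression plasmid built on the pCMV-PE2 backbone that encodes a nuclease-active version of the PE2 prime editor. It is propagated in E. coli through a high-copy ColE1/pUC-type origin and selected with ampicillin via the β-lactamase gene. Leftover lac promoter/operator, lacI and bom fragments are backbone remnants with no evident role in the payload.

The payload is a single open reading frame in which Streptococcus pyogenes Cas9 is fused at its C-terminus to the reverse transcriptase of Moloney murine leukemia virus, which the annotation detects as a Gag-Pol fragment. In standard PE2 the Cas9 moiety is a nickase. Here a GC-to-CA point mutation restores full nuclease function, so the editor makes a double-strand break rather than a nick while the tethered reverse transcriptase copies the edit templated by a prime editing guide RNA. The fusion sits downstream of the CMV enhancer and immediate early promoter and is terminated by a bGH polyadenylation signal, which allows direct expression in transfected mammalian cells. A T7 promoter lies between the CMV promoter and the coding sequence, so the plasmid can also template in vitro transcription. The stated purpose is production of PE-Nuclease mRNA suitable for microinjection.

The catalogue entry lists puromycin as a selectable marker and a U6 promoter for gRNAs, but the feature table shows neither a puromycin resistance gene nor a U6 cassette, only a very short SV40 promoter fragment. On that evidence the guide RNA would have to be supplied separately, and these catalogue fields should be treated with caution.
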