Features (pLannotate 1.2.2; 17 found; start..end, strand, type, name):
      8..387     +  enhancer       CMV enhancer: human cytomegalovirus immediate early enhancer
    388..591     +  promoter       CMV promoter: human cytomegalovirus (CMV) immediate early promoter
    633..651     +  promoter       T7 promoter: promoter for bacteriophage T7 RNA polymerase
    722..2323    +  CDS            Cas9(N): N-terminal portion of Streptococcus pyogenes Cas9 (Zetsche et al., 2015)
   2324..4818    +  CDS            Cas9(C) (fragment): C-terminal portion of Streptococcus pyogenes Cas9 (Zetsche et al., 2015)
   4922..6953    +  CDS            gag-pol (fragment): Moloney murine leukemia virus Gag-Pol polyprotein; gag-pol; contains a read-through stop codon
   7070..7294    +  polyA_signal   bGH poly(A) signal: bovine growth hormone polyadenylation signal
   7298..7319    +  promoter       SV40 promoter (fragment): SV40 enhancer and early promoter
   7324..7340    +  misc_feature   MCS (fragment): pBluescript multiple cloning site
   7389..7405    -  protein_bind   lac operator: The lac repressor binds to the lac operator to inhibit transcription in E. coli. This inhibition can be relieved by adding lactose or isopropyl-β-D-thiogalactopyranoside (IPTG). lac repressor encoded by lacI
   7413..7443    -  promoter       lac promoter: promoter for the E. coli lac operon
   7458..7479    -  protein_bind   CAP binding site: CAP binding activates transcription in the presence of cAMP. E. coli catabolite activator protein
   7492..7584    -  CDS            lacI (fragment): lac repressor; lacI; The lac repressor binds to the lac operator to inhibit transcription in E. coli. This inhibition can be relieved by adding lactose or isopropyl-β-D-thiogalactopyranoside (IPTG).
   7767..8355    -  rep_origin     ori: high-copy-number ColE1/pMB1/pBR322/pUC origin of replication
   8526..9386    -  CDS            AmpR: β-lactamase; bla; confers resistance to ampicillin, carbenicillin, and related antibiotics
   9387..9491    -  promoter       AmpR promoter: bla
   9562..9606    -  misc_feature   bom (fragment): basis of mobility region from pBR322
>Addgene plasmid #171997 | pCMV_T7-PE2-Nuclease | depositor full sequence | sequence record 333529 | Full Sequence
ACGCGTTGACATTGATTATTGACTAGTTATTAATAGTAATCAATTACGGGGTCATTAGTTCATAGCCCAT
ATATGGAGTTCCGCGTTACATAACTTACGGTAAATGGCCCGCCTGGCTGACCGCCCAACGACCCCCGCCC
ATTGACGTCAATAATGACGTATGTTCCCATAGTAACGCCAATAGGGACTTTCCATTGACGTCAATGGGTG
GAGTATTTACGGTAAACTGCCCACTTGGCAGTACATCAAGTGTATCATATGCCAAGTACGCCCCCTATTG
ACGTCAATGACGGTAAATGGCCCGCCTGGCATTATGCCCAGTACATGACCTTATGGGACTTTCCTACTTG
GCAGTACATCTACGTATTAGTCATCGCTATTACCATGGTGATGCGGTTTTGGCAGTACATCAATGGGCGT
GGATAGCGGTTTGACTCACGGGGATTTCCAAGTCTCCACCCCATTGACGTCAATGGGAGTTTGTTTTGGC
ACCAAAATCAACGGGACTTTCCAAAATGTCGTAACAACTCCGCCCCATTGACGCAAATGGGCGGTAGGCG
TGTACGGTGGGAGGTCTATATAAGCAGAGCTGGTTTAGTGAACCGTCAGATCCGCTAGAGATCCGCGGCC
GCTAATACGACTCACTATAGGGAGAGCCGCCACCATGAAACGGACAGCCGACGGAAGCGAGTTCGAGTCA
CCAAAGAAGAAGCGGAAAGTCGACAAGAAGTACAGCATCGGCCTGGACATCGGCACCAACTCTGTGGGCT
GGGCCGTGATCACCGACGAGTACAAGGTGCCCAGCAAGAAATTCAAGGTGCTGGGCAACACCGACCGGCA
CAGCATCAAGAAGAACCTGATCGGAGCCCTGCTGTTCGACAGCGGCGAAACAGCCGAGGCCACCCGGCTG
AAGAGAACCGCCAGAAGAAGATACACCAGACGGAAGAACCGGATCTGCTATCTGCAAGAGATCTTCAGCA
ACGAGATGGCCAAGGTGGACGACAGCTTCTTCCACAGACTGGAAGAGTCCTTCCTGGTGGAAGAGGATAA
GAAGCACGAGCGGCACCCCATCTTCGGCAACATCGTGGACGAGGTGGCCTACCACGAGAAGTACCCCACC
ATCTACCACCTGAGAAAGAAACTGGTGGACAGCACCGACAAGGCCGACCTGCGGCTGATCTATCTGGCCC
TGGCCCACATGATCAAGTTCCGGGGCCACTTCCTGATCGAGGGCGACCTGAACCCCGACAACAGCGACGT
GGACAAGCTGTTCATCCAGCTGGTGCAGACCTACAACCAGCTGTTCGAGGAAAACCCCATCAACGCCAGC
GGCGTGGACGCCAAGGCCATCCTGTCTGCCAGACTGAGCAAGAGCAGACGGCTGGAAAATCTGATCGCCC
AGCTGCCCGGCGAGAAGAAGAATGGCCTGTTCGGAAACCTGATTGCCCTGAGCCTGGGCCTGACCCCCAA
CTTCAAGAGCAACTTCGACCTGGCCGAGGATGCCAAACTGCAGCTGAGCAAGGACACCTACGACGACGAC
CTGGACAACCTGCTGGCCCAGATCGGCGACCAGTACGCCGACCTGTTTCTGGCCGCCAAGAACCTGTCCG
ACGCCATCCTGCTGAGCGACATCCTGAGAGTGAACACCGAGATCACCAAGGCCCCCCTGAGCGCCTCTAT
GATCAAGAGATACGACGAGCACCACCAGGACCTGACCCTGCTGAAAGCTCTCGTGCGGCAGCAGCTGCCT
GAGAAGTACAAAGAGATTTTCTTCGACCAGAGCAAGAACGGCTACGCCGGCTACATTGACGGCGGAGCCA
GCCAGGAAGAGTTCTACAAGTTCATCAAGCCCATCCTGGAAAAGATGGACGGCACCGAGGAACTGCTCGT
GAAGCTGAACAGAGAGGACCTGCTGCGGAAGCAGCGGACCTTCGACAACGGCAGCATCCCCCACCAGATC
CACCTGGGAGAGCTGCACGCCATTCTGCGGCGGCAGGAAGATTTTTACCCATTCCTGAAGGACAACCGGG
AAAAGATCGAGAAGATCCTGACCTTCCGCATCCCCTACTACGTGGGCCCTCTGGCCAGGGGAAACAGCAG
ATTCGCCTGGATGACCAGAAAGAGCGAGGAAACCATCACCCCCTGGAACTTCGAGGAAGTGGTGGACAAG
GGCGCTTCCGCCCAGAGCTTCATCGAGCGGATGACCAACTTCGATAAGAACCTGCCCAACGAGAAGGTGC
TGCCCAAGCACAGCCTGCTGTACGAGTACTTCACCGTGTATAACGAGCTGACCAAAGTGAAATACGTGAC
CGAGGGAATGAGAAAGCCCGCCTTCCTGAGCGGCGAGCAGAAAAAGGCCATCGTGGACCTGCTGTTCAAG
ACCAACCGGAAAGTGACCGTGAAGCAGCTGAAAGAGGACTACTTCAAGAAAATCGAGTGCTTCGACTCCG
TGGAAATCTCCGGCGTGGAAGATCGGTTCAACGCCTCCCTGGGCACATACCACGATCTGCTGAAAATTAT
CAAGGACAAGGACTTCCTGGACAATGAGGAAAACGAGGACATTCTGGAAGATATCGTGCTGACCCTGACA
CTGTTTGAGGACAGAGAGATGATCGAGGAACGGCTGAAAACCTATGCCCACCTGTTCGACGACAAAGTGA
TGAAGCAGCTGAAGCGGCGGAGATACACCGGCTGGGGCAGGCTGAGCCGGAAGCTGATCAACGGCATCCG
GGACAAGCAGTCCGGCAAGACAATCCTGGATTTCCTGAAGTCCGACGGCTTCGCCAACAGAAACTTCATG
CAGCTGATCCACGACGACAGCCTGACCTTTAAAGAGGACATCCAGAAAGCCCAGGTGTCCGGCCAGGGCG
ATAGCCTGCACGAGCACATTGCCAATCTGGCCGGCAGCCCCGCCATTAAGAAGGGCATCCTGCAGACAGT
GAAGGTGGTGGACGAGCTCGTGAAAGTGATGGGCCGGCACAAGCCCGAGAACATCGTGATCGAAATGGCC
AGAGAGAACCAGACCACCCAGAAGGGACAGAAGAACAGCCGCGAGAGAATGAAGCGGATCGAAGAGGGCA
TCAAAGAGCTGGGCAGCCAGATCCTGAAAGAACACCCCGTGGAAAACACCCAGCTGCAGAACGAGAAGCT
GTACCTGTACTACCTGCAGAATGGGCGGGATATGTACGTGGACCAGGAACTGGACATCAACCGGCTGTCC
GACTACGATGTGGACCATATCGTGCCTCAGAGCTTTCTGAAGGACGACTCCATCGACAACAAGGTGCTGA
CCAGAAGCGACAAGAACCGGGGCAAGAGCGACAACGTGCCCTCCGAAGAGGTCGTGAAGAAGATGAAGAA
CTACTGGCGGCAGCTGCTGAACGCCAAGCTGATTACCCAGAGAAAGTTCGACAATCTGACCAAGGCCGAG
AGAGGCGGCCTGAGCGAACTGGATAAGGCCGGCTTCATCAAGAGACAGCTGGTGGAAACCCGGCAGATCA
CAAAGCACGTGGCACAGATCCTGGACTCCCGGATGAACACTAAGTACGACGAGAATGACAAGCTGATCCG
GGAAGTGAAAGTGATCACCCTGAAGTCCAAGCTGGTGTCCGATTTCCGGAAGGATTTCCAGTTTTACAAA
GTGCGCGAGATCAACAACTACCACCACGCCCACGACGCCTACCTGAACGCCGTCGTGGGAACCGCCCTGA
TCAAAAAGTACCCTAAGCTGGAAAGCGAGTTCGTGTACGGCGACTACAAGGTGTACGACGTGCGGAAGAT
GATCGCCAAGAGCGAGCAGGAAATCGGCAAGGCTACCGCCAAGTACTTCTTCTACAGCAACATCATGAAC
TTTTTCAAGACCGAGATTACCCTGGCCAACGGCGAGATCCGGAAGCGGCCTCTGATCGAGACAAACGGCG
AAACCGGGGAGATCGTGTGGGATAAGGGCCGGGATTTTGCCACCGTGCGGAAAGTGCTGAGCATGCCCCA
AGTGAATATCGTGAAAAAGACCGAGGTGCAGACAGGCGGCTTCAGCAAAGAGTCTATCCTGCCCAAGAGG
AACAGCGATAAGCTGATCGCCAGAAAGAAGGACTGGGACCCTAAGAAGTACGGCGGCTTCGACAGCCCCA
CCGTGGCCTATTCTGTGCTGGTGGTGGCCAAAGTGGAAAAGGGCAAGTCCAAGAAACTGAAGAGTGTGAA
AGAGCTGCTGGGGATCACCATCATGGAAAGAAGCAGCTTCGAGAAGAATCCCATCGACTTTCTGGAAGCC
AAGGGCTACAAAGAAGTGAAAAAGGACCTGATCATCAAGCTGCCTAAGTACTCCCTGTTCGAGCTGGAAA
ACGGCCGGAAGAGAATGCTGGCCTCTGCCGGCGAACTGCAGAAGGGAAACGAACTGGCCCTGCCCTCCAA
ATATGTGAACTTCCTGTACCTGGCCAGCCACTATGAGAAGCTGAAGGGCTCCCCCGAGGATAATGAGCAG
AAACAGCTGTTTGTGGAACAGCACAAGCACTACCTGGACGAGATCATCGAGCAGATCAGCGAGTTCTCCA
AGAGAGTGATCCTGGCCGACGCTAATCTGGACAAAGTGCTGTCCGCCTACAACAAGCACCGGGATAAGCC
CATCAGAGAGCAGGCCGAGAATATCATCCACCTGTTTACCCTGACCAATCTGGGAGCCCCTGCCGCCTTC
AAGTACTTTGACACCACCATCGACCGGAAGAGGTACACCAGCACGAAAGAGGTGCTGGACGCCACCCTGA
TCCACCAGAGCATCACCGGCCTGTACGAGACACGGATCGACCTGTCTCAGCTGGGAGGTGACTCTGGAGG
ATCTAGCGGAGGATCCTCTGGCAGCGAGACACCAGGAACAAGCGAGTCAGCAACACCAGAGAGCAGTGGC
GGCAGCAGCGGCGGCAGCAGCACCCTAAATATAGAAGATGAGTATCGGCTACATGAGACCTCAAAAGAGC
CAGATGTTTCTCTAGGGTCCACATGGCTGTCTGATTTTCCTCAGGCCTGGGCGGAAACCGGGGGCATGGG
ACTGGCAGTTCGCCAAGCTCCTCTGATCATACCTCTGAAAGCAACCTCTACCCCCGTGTCCATAAAACAA
TACCCCATGTCACAAGAAGCCAGACTGGGGATCAAGCCCCACATACAGAGACTGTTGGACCAGGGAATAC
TGGTACCCTGCCAGTCCCCCTGGAACACGCCCCTGCTACCCGTTAAGAAACCAGGGACTAATGATTATAG
GCCTGTCCAGGATCTGAGAGAAGTCAACAAGCGGGTGGAGGACATCCACCCCACCGTGCCCAACCCTTAC
AACCTCTTGAGCGGGCTCCCACCGTCCCACCAGTGGTACACTGTGCTTGATTTAAAGGATGCCTTTTTCT
GCCTGAGACTCCACCCCACCAGTCAGCCTCTCTTCGCCTTTGAGTGGAGAGATCCAGAGATGGGAATCTC
AGGACAATTGACCTGGACCAGACTCCCACAGGGTTTCAAAAACAGTCCCACCCTGTTTAATGAGGCACTG
CACAGAGACCTAGCAGACTTCCGGATCCAGCACCCAGACTTGATCCTGCTACAGTACGTGGATGACTTAC
TGCTGGCCGCCACTTCTGAGCTAGACTGCCAACAAGGTACTCGGGCCCTGTTACAAACCCTAGGGAACCT
CGGGTATCGGGCCTCGGCCAAGAAAGCCCAAATTTGCCAGAAACAGGTCAAGTATCTGGGGTATCTTCTA
AAAGAGGGTCAGAGATGGCTGACTGAGGCCAGAAAAGAGACTGTGATGGGGCAGCCTACTCCAAAGACCC
CTCGACAACTAAGGGAGTTCCTAGGGAAGGCAGGCTTCTGTCGCCTCTTCATCCCTGGGTTTGCAGAAAT
GGCAGCCCCCCTGTACCCTCTCACCAAACCGGGGACTCTGTTTAATTGGGGCCCAGACCAACAAAAGGCC
TATCAAGAAATCAAGCAAGCCCTTCTAACTGCCCCAGCCCTGGGGTTGCCAGATTTGACTAAGCCCTTTG
AACTCTTTGTCGACGAGAAGCAGGGCTACGCCAAAGGTGTCCTAACGCAAAAACTGGGACCTTGGCGTCG
GCCGGTGGCCTACCTGTCCAAAAAGCTAGACCCAGTAGCAGCTGGGTGGCCCCCTTGCCTACGGATGGTA
GCAGCCATTGCCGTACTGACAAAGGATGCAGGCAAGCTAACCATGGGACAGCCACTAGTCATTCTGGCCC
CCCATGCAGTAGAGGCACTAGTCAAACAACCCCCCGACCGCTGGCTTTCCAACGCCCGGATGACTCACTA
TCAGGCCTTGCTTTTGGACACGGACCGGGTCCAGTTCGGACCGGTGGTAGCCCTGAACCCGGCTACGCTG
CTCCCACTGCCTGAGGAAGGGCTGCAACACAACTGCCTTGATATCCTGGCCGAAGCCCACGGAACCCGAC
CCGACCTAACGGACCAGCCGCTCCCAGACGCCGACCACACCTGGTACACGGATGGAAGCAGTCTCTTACA
AGAGGGACAGCGTAAGGCGGGAGCTGCGGTGACCACCGAGACCGAGGTAATCTGGGCTAAAGCCCTGCCA
GCCGGGACATCCGCTCAGCGGGCTGAACTGATAGCACTCACCCAGGCCCTAAAGATGGCAGAAGGTAAGA
AGCTAAATGTTTATACTGATAGCCGTTATGCTTTTGCTACTGCCCATATCCATGGAGAAATATACAGAAG
GCGTGGGTGGCTCACATCAGAAGGCAAAGAGATCAAAAATAAAGACGAGATCTTGGCCCTACTAAAAGCC
CTCTTTCTGCCCAAAAGACTTAGCATAATCCATTGTCCAGGACATCAAAAGGGACACAGCGCCGAGGCTA
GAGGCAACCGGATGGCTGACCAAGCGGCCCGAAAGGCAGCCATCACAGAGACTCCAGACACCTCTACCCT
CCTCATAGAAAATTCATCACCCTCTGGCGGCTCAAAAAGAACCGCCGACGGCAGCGAATTCGAGCCCAAG
AAGAAGAGGAAAGTCTAACCGGTCATCATCACCATCACCATTGAGTTTAAACCCGCTGATCAGCCTCGAC
TGTGCCTTCTAGTTGCCAGCCATCTGTTGTTTGCCCCTCCCCCGTGCCTTCCTTGACCCTGGAAGGTGCC
ACTCCCACTGTCCTTTCCTAATAAAATGAGAAAATTGCATCGCATTGTCTGAGTAGGTGTCATTCTATTC
TGGGGGGTGGGGTGGGGCAGGACAGCAAGGGGGAGGATTGGGAAGACAATAGCAGGCATGCTGGGGATGC
GGTGGGCTCTATGGCTTCTGAGGCGGAAAGAACCAGCTGGGGCTCGATACCGTCGACCTCTAGCTAGAGC
TTGGCGTAATCATGGTCATAGCTGTTTCCTGTGTGAAATTGTTATCCGCTCACAATTCCACACAACATAC
GAGCCGGAAGCATAAAGTGTAAAGCCTAGGGTGCCTAATGAGTGAGCTAACTCACATTAATTGCGTTGCG
CTCACTGCCCGCTTTCCAGTCGGGAAACCTGTCGTGCCAGCTGCATTAATGAATCGGCCAACGCGCGGGG
AGAGGCGGTTTGCGTATTGGGCGCTCTTCCGCTTCCTCGCTCACTGACTCGCTGCGCTCGGTCGTTCGGC
TGCGGCGAGCGGTATCAGCTCACTCAAAGGCGGTAATACGGTTATCCACAGAATCAGGGGATAACGCAGG
AAAGAACATGTGAGCAAAAGGCCAGCAAAAGGCCAGGAACCGTAAAAAGGCCGCGTTGCTGGCGTTTTTC
CATAGGCTCCGCCCCCCTGACGAGCATCACAAAAATCGACGCTCAAGTCAGAGGTGGCGAAACCCGACAG
GACTATAAAGATACCAGGCGTTTCCCCCTGGAAGCTCCCTCGTGCGCTCTCCTGTTCCGACCCTGCCGCT
TACCGGATACCTGTCCGCCTTTCTCCCTTCGGGAAGCGTGGCGCTTTCTCATAGCTCACGCTGTAGGTAT
CTCAGTTCGGTGTAGGTCGTTCGCTCCAAGCTGGGCTGTGTGCACGAACCCCCCGTTCAGCCCGACCGCT
GCGCCTTATCCGGTAACTATCGTCTTGAGTCCAACCCGGTAAGACACGACTTATCGCCACTGGCAGCAGC
CACTGGTAACAGGATTAGCAGAGCGAGGTATGTAGGCGGTGCTACAGAGTTCTTGAAGTGGTGGCCTAAC
TACGGCTACACTAGAAGAACAGTATTTGGTATCTGCGCTCTGCTGAAGCCAGTTACCTTCGGAAAAAGAG
TTGGTAGCTCTTGATCCGGCAAACAAACCACCGCTGGTAGCGGTGGTTTTTTTGTTTGCAAGCAGCAGAT
TACGCGCAGAAAAAAAGGATCTCAAGAAGATCCTTTGATCTTTTCTACGGGGTCTGACGCTCAGTGGAAC
GAAAACTCACGTTAAGGGATTTTGGTCATGAGATTATCAAAAAGGATCTTCACCTAGATCCTTTTAAATT
AAAAATGAAGTTTTAAATCAATCTAAAGTATATATGAGTAAACTTGGTCTGACAGTTACCAATGCTTAAT
CAGTGAGGCACCTATCTCAGCGATCTGTCTATTTCGTTCATCCATAGTTGCCTGACTCCCCGTCGTGTAG
ATAACTACGATACGGGAGGGCTTACCATCTGGCCCCAGTGCTGCAATGATACCGCGAGACCCACGCTCAC
CGGCTCCAGATTTATCAGCAATAAACCAGCCAGCCGGAAGGGCCGAGCGCAGAAGTGGTCCTGCAACTTT
ATCCGCCTCCATCCAGTCTATTAATTGTTGCCGGGAAGCTAGAGTAAGTAGTTCGCCAGTTAATAGTTTG
CGCAACGTTGTTGCCATTGCTACAGGCATCGTGGTGTCACGCTCGTCGTTTGGTATGGCTTCATTCAGCT
CCGGTTCCCAACGATCAAGGCGAGTTACATGATCCCCCATGTTGTGCAAAAAAGCGGTTAGCTCCTTCGG
TCCTCCGATCGTTGTCAGAAGTAAGTTGGCCGCAGTGTTATCACTCATGGTTATGGCAGCACTGCATAAT
TCTCTTACTGTCATGCCATCCGTAAGATGCTTTTCTGTGACTGGTGAGTACTCAACCAAGTCATTCTGAG
AATAGTGTATGCGGCGACCGAGTTGCTCTTGCCCGGCGTCAATACGGGATAATACCGCGCCACATAGCAG
AACTTTAAAAGTGCTCATCATTGGAAAACGTTCTTCGGGGCGAAAACTCTCAAGGATCTTACCGCTGTTG
AGATCCAGTTCGATGTAACCCACTCGTGCACCCAACTGATCTTCAGCATCTTTTACTTTCACCAGCGTTT
CTGGGTGAGCAAAAACAGGAAGGCAAAATGCCGCAAAAAAGGGAATAAGGGCGACACGGAAATGTTGAAT
ACTCATACTCTTCCTTTTTCAATATTATTGAAGCATTTATCAGGGTTATTGTCTCATGAGCGGATACATA
TTTGAATGTATTTAGAAAAATAAACAAATAGGGGTTCCGCGCACATTTCCCCGAAAAGTGCCACCTGACG
TCGACGGATCGGGAGATCGATCTCCCGATCCCCTAGGGTCGACTCTCAGTACAATCTGCTCTGATGCCGC
ATAGTTAAGCCAGTATCTGCTCCCTGCTTGTGTGTTGGAGGTCGCTGAGTAGTGCGCGAGCAAAATTTAA
GCTACAACAAGGCAAGGCTTGACCGACAATTGCATGAAGAATCTGCTTAGGGTTAGGCGTTTTGCGCTGC
TTCGCGATGTACGGGCCAGATAT
