Features (pLannotate 1.2.2; 17 found; start..end, strand, type, name):
      8..387     +  enhancer       CMV enhancer: human cytomegalovirus immediate early enhancer
    388..591     +  promoter       CMV promoter: human cytomegalovirus (CMV) immediate early promoter
    633..651     +  promoter       T7 promoter: promoter for bacteriophage T7 RNA polymerase
    722..2323    +  CDS            Cas9(N): N-terminal portion of Streptococcus pyogenes Cas9 (Zetsche et al., 2015)
   2324..4818    +  CDS            Cas9(C) (fragment): C-terminal portion of Streptococcus pyogenes Cas9 (Zetsche et al., 2015)
   4922..6953    +  CDS            gag-pol (fragment): Moloney murine leukemia virus Gag-Pol polyprotein; gag-pol; contains a read-through stop codon
   7070..7294    +  polyA_signal   bGH poly(A) signal: bovine growth hormone polyadenylation signal
   7298..7319    +  promoter       SV40 promoter (fragment): SV40 enhancer and early promoter
   7324..7340    +  misc_feature   MCS (fragment): pBluescript multiple cloning site
   7389..7405    -  protein_bind   lac operator: The lac repressor binds to the lac operator to inhibit transcription in E. coli. This inhibition can be relieved by adding lactose or isopropyl-β-D-thiogalactopyranoside (IPTG). lac repressor encoded by lacI
   7413..7443    -  promoter       lac promoter: promoter for the E. coli lac operon
   7458..7479    -  protein_bind   CAP binding site: CAP binding activates transcription in the presence of cAMP. E. coli catabolite activator protein
   7492..7584    -  CDS            lacI (fragment): lac repressor; lacI; The lac repressor binds to the lac operator to inhibit transcription in E. coli. This inhibition can be relieved by adding lactose or isopropyl-β-D-thiogalactopyranoside (IPTG).
   7767..8355    -  rep_origin     ori: high-copy-number ColE1/pMB1/pBR322/pUC origin of replication
   8526..9386    -  CDS            AmpR: β-lactamase; bla; confers resistance to ampicillin, carbenicillin, and related antibiotics
   9387..9491    -  promoter       AmpR promoter: bla
   9562..9606    -  misc_feature   bom (fragment): basis of mobility region from pBR322
>Addgene plasmid #171997 | pCMV_T7-PE2-Nuclease | addgene full sequence | sequence record 338159 | Addgene NGS Result
ACGCGTTGACATTGATTATTGACTAGTTATTAATAGTAATCAATTACGGGGTCATTAGTTCATAGCCCAT
ATATGGAGTTCCGCGTTACATAACTTACGGTAAATGGCCCGCCTGGCTGACCGCCCAACGACCCCCGCCC
ATTGACGTCAATAATGACGTATGTTCCCATAGTAACGCCAATAGGGACTTTCCATTGACGTCAATGGGTG
GAGTATTTACGGTAAACTGCCCACTTGGCAGTACATCAAGTGTATCATATGCCAAGTACGCCCCCTATTG
ACGTCAATGACGGTAAATGGCCCGCCTGGCATTATGCCCAGTACATGACCTTATGGGACTTTCCTACTTG
GCAGTACATCTACGTATTAGTCATCGCTATTACCATGGTGATGCGGTTTTGGCAGTACATCAATGGGCGT
GGATAGCGGTTTGACTCACGGGGATTTCCAAGTCTCCACCCCATTGACGTCAATGGGAGTTTGTTTTGGC
ACCAAAATCAACGGGACTTTCCAAAATGTCGTAACAACTCCGCCCCATTGACGCAAATGGGCGGTAGGCG
TGTACGGTGGGAGGTCTATATAAGCAGAGCTGGTTTAGTGAACCGTCAGATCCGCTAGAGATCCGCGGCC
GCTAATACGACTCACTATAGGGAGAGCCGCCACCATGAAACGGACAGCCGACGGAAGCGAGTTCGAGTCA
CCAAAGAAGAAGCGGAAAGTCGACAAGAAGTACAGCATCGGCCTGGACATCGGCACCAACTCTGTGGGCT
GGGCCGTGATCACCGACGAGTACAAGGTGCCCAGCAAGAAATTCAAGGTGCTGGGCAACACCGACCGGCA
CAGCATCAAGAAGAACCTGATCGGAGCCCTGCTGTTCGACAGCGGCGAAACAGCCGAGGCCACCCGGCTG
AAGAGAACCGCCAGAAGAAGATACACCAGACGGAAGAACCGGATCTGCTATCTGCAAGAGATCTTCAGCA
ACGAGATGGCCAAGGTGGACGACAGCTTCTTCCACAGACTGGAAGAGTCCTTCCTGGTGGAAGAGGATAA
GAAGCACGAGCGGCACCCCATCTTCGGCAACATCGTGGACGAGGTGGCCTACCACGAGAAGTACCCCACC
ATCTACCACCTGAGAAAGAAACTGGTGGACAGCACCGACAAGGCCGACCTGCGGCTGATCTATCTGGCCC
TGGCCCACATGATCAAGTTCCGGGGCCACTTCCTGATCGAGGGCGACCTGAACCCCGACAACAGCGACGT
GGACAAGCTGTTCATCCAGCTGGTGCAGACCTACAACCAGCTGTTCGAGGAAAACCCCATCAACGCCAGC
GGCGTGGACGCCAAGGCCATCCTGTCTGCCAGACTGAGCAAGAGCAGACGGCTGGAAAATCTGATCGCCC
AGCTGCCCGGCGAGAAGAAGAATGGCCTGTTCGGAAACCTGATTGCCCTGAGCCTGGGCCTGACCCCCAA
CTTCAAGAGCAACTTCGACCTGGCCGAGGATGCCAAACTGCAGCTGAGCAAGGACACCTACGACGACGAC
CTGGACAACCTGCTGGCCCAGATCGGCGACCAGTACGCCGACCTGTTTCTGGCCGCCAAGAACCTGTCCG
ACGCCATCCTGCTGAGCGACATCCTGAGAGTGAACACCGAGATCACCAAGGCCCCCCTGAGCGCCTCTAT
GATCAAGAGATACGACGAGCACCACCAGGACCTGACCCTGCTGAAAGCTCTCGTGCGGCAGCAGCTGCCT
GAGAAGTACAAAGAGATTTTCTTCGACCAGAGCAAGAACGGCTACGCCGGCTACATTGACGGCGGAGCCA
GCCAGGAAGAGTTCTACAAGTTCATCAAGCCCATCCTGGAAAAGATGGACGGCACCGAGGAACTGCTCGT
GAAGCTGAACAGAGAGGACCTGCTGCGGAAGCAGCGGACCTTCGACAACGGCAGCATCCCCCACCAGATC
CACCTGGGAGAGCTGCACGCCATTCTGCGGCGGCAGGAAGATTTTTACCCATTCCTGAAGGACAACCGGG
AAAAGATCGAGAAGATCCTGACCTTCCGCATCCCCTACTACGTGGGCCCTCTGGCCAGGGGAAACAGCAG
ATTCGCCTGGATGACCAGAAAGAGCGAGGAAACCATCACCCCCTGGAACTTCGAGGAAGTGGTGGACAAG
GGCGCTTCCGCCCAGAGCTTCATCGAGCGGATGACCAACTTCGATAAGAACCTGCCCAACGAGAAGGTGC
TGCCCAAGCACAGCCTGCTGTACGAGTACTTCACCGTGTATAACGAGCTGACCAAAGTGAAATACGTGAC
CGAGGGAATGAGAAAGCCCGCCTTCCTGAGCGGCGAGCAGAAAAAGGCCATCGTGGACCTGCTGTTCAAG
ACCAACCGGAAAGTGACCGTGAAGCAGCTGAAAGAGGACTACTTCAAGAAAATCGAGTGCTTCGACTCCG
TGGAAATCTCCGGCGTGGAAGATCGGTTCAACGCCTCCCTGGGCACATACCACGATCTGCTGAAAATTAT
CAAGGACAAGGACTTCCTGGACAATGAGGAAAACGAGGACATTCTGGAAGATATCGTGCTGACCCTGACA
CTGTTTGAGGACAGAGAGATGATCGAGGAACGGCTGAAAACCTATGCCCACCTGTTCGACGACAAAGTGA
TGAAGCAGCTGAAGCGGCGGAGATACACCGGCTGGGGCAGGCTGAGCCGGAAGCTGATCAACGGCATCCG
GGACAAGCAGTCCGGCAAGACAATCCTGGATTTCCTGAAGTCCGACGGCTTCGCCAACAGAAACTTCATG
CAGCTGATCCACGACGACAGCCTGACCTTTAAAGAGGACATCCAGAAAGCCCAGGTGTCCGGCCAGGGCG
ATAGCCTGCACGAGCACATTGCCAATCTGGCCGGCAGCCCCGCCATTAAGAAGGGCATCCTGCAGACAGT
GAAGGTGGTGGACGAGCTCGTGAAAGTGATGGGCCGGCACAAGCCCGAGAACATCGTGATCGAAATGGCC
AGAGAGAACCAGACCACCCAGAAGGGACAGAAGAACAGCCGCGAGAGAATGAAGCGGATCGAAGAGGGCA
TCAAAGAGCTGGGCAGCCAGATCCTGAAAGAACACCCCGTGGAAAACACCCAGCTGCAGAACGAGAAGCT
GTACCTGTACTACCTGCAGAATGGGCGGGATATGTACGTGGACCAGGAACTGGACATCAACCGGCTGTCC
GACTACGATGTGGACCATATCGTGCCTCAGAGCTTTCTGAAGGACGACTCCATCGACAACAAGGTGCTGA
CCAGAAGCGACAAGAACCGGGGCAAGAGCGACAACGTGCCCTCCGAAGAGGTCGTGAAGAAGATGAAGAA
CTACTGGCGGCAGCTGCTGAACGCCAAGCTGATTACCCAGAGAAAGTTCGACAATCTGACCAAGGCCGAG
AGAGGCGGCCTGAGCGAACTGGATAAGGCCGGCTTCATCAAGAGACAGCTGGTGGAAACCCGGCAGATCA
CAAAGCACGTGGCACAGATCCTGGACTCCCGGATGAACACTAAGTACGACGAGAATGACAAGCTGATCCG
GGAAGTGAAAGTGATCACCCTGAAGTCCAAGCTGGTGTCCGATTTCCGGAAGGATTTCCAGTTTTACAAA
GTGCGCGAGATCAACAACTACCACCACGCCCACGACGCCTACCTGAACGCCGTCGTGGGAACCGCCCTGA
TCAAAAAGTACCCTAAGCTGGAAAGCGAGTTCGTGTACGGCGACTACAAGGTGTACGACGTGCGGAAGAT
GATCGCCAAGAGCGAGCAGGAAATCGGCAAGGCTACCGCCAAGTACTTCTTCTACAGCAACATCATGAAC
TTTTTCAAGACCGAGATTACCCTGGCCAACGGCGAGATCCGGAAGCGGCCTCTGATCGAGACAAACGGCG
AAACCGGGGAGATCGTGTGGGATAAGGGCCGGGATTTTGCCACCGTGCGGAAAGTGCTGAGCATGCCCCA
AGTGAATATCGTGAAAAAGACCGAGGTGCAGACAGGCGGCTTCAGCAAAGAGTCTATCCTGCCCAAGAGG
AACAGCGATAAGCTGATCGCCAGAAAGAAGGACTGGGACCCTAAGAAGTACGGCGGCTTCGACAGCCCCA
CCGTGGCCTATTCTGTGCTGGTGGTGGCCAAAGTGGAAAAGGGCAAGTCCAAGAAACTGAAGAGTGTGAA
AGAGCTGCTGGGGATCACCATCATGGAAAGAAGCAGCTTCGAGAAGAATCCCATCGACTTTCTGGAAGCC
AAGGGCTACAAAGAAGTGAAAAAGGACCTGATCATCAAGCTGCCTAAGTACTCCCTGTTCGAGCTGGAAA
ACGGCCGGAAGAGAATGCTGGCCTCTGCCGGCGAACTGCAGAAGGGAAACGAACTGGCCCTGCCCTCCAA
ATATGTGAACTTCCTGTACCTGGCCAGCCACTATGAGAAGCTGAAGGGCTCCCCCGAGGATAATGAGCAG
AAACAGCTGTTTGTGGAACAGCACAAGCACTACCTGGACGAGATCATCGAGCAGATCAGCGAGTTCTCCA
AGAGAGTGATCCTGGCCGACGCTAATCTGGACAAAGTGCTGTCCGCCTACAACAAGCACCGGGATAAGCC
CATCAGAGAGCAGGCCGAGAATATCATCCACCTGTTTACCCTGACCAATCTGGGAGCCCCTGCCGCCTTC
AAGTACTTTGACACCACCATCGACCGGAAGAGGTACACCAGCACGAAAGAGGTGCTGGACGCCACCCTGA
TCCACCAGAGCATCACCGGCCTGTACGAGACACGGATCGACCTGTCTCAGCTGGGAGGTGACTCTGGAGG
ATCTAGCGGAGGATCCTCTGGCAGCGAGACACCAGGAACAAGCGAGTCAGCAACACCAGAGAGCAGTGGC
GGCAGCAGCGGCGGCAGCAGCACCCTAAATATAGAAGATGAGTATCGGCTACATGAGACCTCAAAAGAGC
CAGATGTTTCTCTAGGGTCCACATGGCTGTCTGATTTTCCTCAGGCCTGGGCGGAAACCGGGGGCATGGG
ACTGGCAGTTCGCCAAGCTCCTCTGATCATACCTCTGAAAGCAACCTCTACCCCCGTGTCCATAAAACAA
TACCCCATGTCACAAGAAGCCAGACTGGGGATCAAGCCCCACATACAGAGACTGTTGGACCAGGGAATAC
TGGTACCCTGCCAGTCCCCCTGGAACACGCCCCTGCTACCCGTTAAGAAACCAGGGACTAATGATTATAG
GCCTGTCCAGGATCTGAGAGAAGTCAACAAGCGGGTGGAGGACATCCACCCCACCGTGCCCAACCCTTAC
AACCTCTTGAGCGGGCTCCCACCGTCCCACCAGTGGTACACTGTGCTTGATTTAAAGGATGCCTTTTTCT
GCCTGAGACTCCACCCCACCAGTCAGCCTCTCTTCGCCTTTGAGTGGAGAGATCCAGAGATGGGAATCTC
AGGACAATTGACCTGGACCAGACTCCCACAGGGTTTCAAAAACAGTCCCACCCTGTTTAATGAGGCACTG
CACAGAGACCTAGCAGACTTCCGGATCCAGCACCCAGACTTGATCCTGCTACAGTACGTGGATGACTTAC
TGCTGGCCGCCACTTCTGAGCTAGACTGCCAACAAGGTACTCGGGCCCTGTTACAAACCCTAGGGAACCT
CGGGTATCGGGCCTCGGCCAAGAAAGCCCAAATTTGCCAGAAACAGGTCAAGTATCTGGGGTATCTTCTA
AAAGAGGGTCAGAGATGGCTGACTGAGGCCAGAAAAGAGACTGTGATGGGGCAGCCTACTCCAAAGACCC
CTCGACAACTAAGGGAGTTCCTAGGGAAGGCAGGCTTCTGTCGCCTCTTCATCCCTGGGTTTGCAGAAAT
GGCAGCCCCCCTGTACCCTCTCACCAAACCGGGGACTCTGTTTAATTGGGGCCCAGACCAACAAAAGGCC
TATCAAGAAATCAAGCAAGCCCTTCTAACTGCCCCAGCCCTGGGGTTGCCAGATTTGACTAAGCCCTTTG
AACTCTTTGTCGACGAGAAGCAGGGCTACGCCAAAGGTGTCCTAACGCAAAAACTGGGACCTTGGCGTCG
GCCGGTGGCCTACCTGTCCAAAAAGCTAGACCCAGTAGCAGCTGGGTGGCCCCCTTGCCTACGGATGGTA
GCAGCCATTGCCGTACTGACAAAGGATGCAGGCAAGCTAACCATGGGACAGCCACTAGTCATTCTGGCCC
CCCATGCAGTAGAGGCACTAGTCAAACAACCCCCCGACCGCTGGCTTTCCAACGCCCGGATGACTCACTA
TCAGGCCTTGCTTTTGGACACGGACCGGGTCCAGTTCGGACCGGTGGTAGCCCTGAACCCGGCTACGCTG
CTCCCACTGCCTGAGGAAGGGCTGCAACACAACTGCCTTGATATCCTGGCCGAAGCCCACGGAACCCGAC
CCGACCTAACGGACCAGCCGCTCCCAGACGCCGACCACACCTGGTACACGGATGGAAGCAGTCTCTTACA
AGAGGGACAGCGTAAGGCGGGAGCTGCGGTGACCACCGAGACCGAGGTAATCTGGGCTAAAGCCCTGCCA
GCCGGGACATCCGCTCAGCGGGCTGAACTGATAGCACTCACCCAGGCCCTAAAGATGGCAGAAGGTAAGA
AGCTAAATGTTTATACTGATAGCCGTTATGCTTTTGCTACTGCCCATATCCATGGAGAAATATACAGAAG
GCGTGGGTGGCTCACATCAGAAGGCAAAGAGATCAAAAATAAAGACGAGATCTTGGCCCTACTAAAAGCC
CTCTTTCTGCCCAAAAGACTTAGCATAATCCATTGTCCAGGACATCAAAAGGGACACAGCGCCGAGGCTA
GAGGCAACCGGATGGCTGACCAAGCGGCCCGAAAGGCAGCCATCACAGAGACTCCAGACACCTCTACCCT
CCTCATAGAAAATTCATCACCCTCTGGCGGCTCAAAAAGAACCGCCGACGGCAGCGAATTCGAGCCCAAG
AAGAAGAGGAAAGTCTAACCGGTCATCATCACCATCACCATTGAGTTTAAACCCGCTGATCAGCCTCGAC
TGTGCCTTCTAGTTGCCAGCCATCTGTTGTTTGCCCCTCCCCCGTGCCTTCCTTGACCCTGGAAGGTGCC
ACTCCCACTGTCCTTTCCTAATAAAATGAGAAAATTGCATCGCATTGTCTGAGTAGGTGTCATTCTATTC
TGGGGGGTGGGGTGGGGCAGGACAGCAAGGGGGAGGATTGGGAAGACAATAGCAGGCATGCTGGGGATGC
GGTGGGCTCTATGGCTTCTGAGGCGGAAAGAACCAGCTGGGGCTCGATACCGTCGACCTCTAGCTAGAGC
TTGGCGTAATCATGGTCATAGCTGTTTCCTGTGTGAAATTGTTATCCGCTCACAATTCCACACAACATAC
GAGCCGGAAGCATAAAGTGTAAAGCCTAGGGTGCCTAATGAGTGAGCTAACTCACATTAATTGCGTTGCG
CTCACTGCCCGCTTTCCAGTCGGGAAACCTGTCGTGCCAGCTGCATTAATGAATCGGCCAACGCGCGGGG
AGAGGCGGTTTGCGTATTGGGCGCTCTTCCGCTTCCTCGCTCACTGACTCGCTGCGCTCGGTCGTTCGGC
TGCGGCGAGCGGTATCAGCTCACTCAAAGGCGGTAATACGGTTATCCACAGAATCAGGGGATAACGCAGG
AAAGAACATGTGAGCAAAAGGCCAGCAAAAGGCCAGGAACCGTAAAAAGGCCGCGTTGCTGGCGTTTTTC
CATAGGCTCCGCCCCCCTGACGAGCATCACAAAAATCGACGCTCAAGTCAGAGGTGGCGAAACCCGACAG
GACTATAAAGATACCAGGCGTTTCCCCCTGGAAGCTCCCTCGTGCGCTCTCCTGTTCCGACCCTGCCGCT
TACCGGATACCTGTCCGCCTTTCTCCCTTCGGGAAGCGTGGCGCTTTCTCATAGCTCACGCTGTAGGTAT
CTCAGTTCGGTGTAGGTCGTTCGCTCCAAGCTGGGCTGTGTGCACGAACCCCCCGTTCAGCCCGACCGCT
GCGCCTTATCCGGTAACTATCGTCTTGAGTCCAACCCGGTAAGACACGACTTATCGCCACTGGCAGCAGC
CACTGGTAACAGGATTAGCAGAGCGAGGTATGTAGGCGGTGCTACAGAGTTCTTGAAGTGGTGGCCTAAC
TACGGCTACACTAGAAGAACAGTATTTGGTATCTGCGCTCTGCTGAAGCCAGTTACCTTCGGAAAAAGAG
TTGGTAGCTCTTGATCCGGCAAACAAACCACCGCTGGTAGCGGTGGTTTTTTTGTTTGCAAGCAGCAGAT
TACGCGCAGAAAAAAAGGATCTCAAGAAGATCCTTTGATCTTTTCTACGGGGTCTGACACTCAGTGGAAC
GAAAACTCACGTTAAGGGATTTTGGTCATGAGATTATCAAAAAGGATCTTCACCTAGATCCTTTTAAATT
AAAAATGAAGTTTTAAATCAATCTAAAGTATATATGAGTAAACTTGGTCTGACAGTTACCAATGCTTAAT
CAGTGAGGCACCTATCTCAGCGATCTGTCTATTTCGTTCATCCATAGTTGCCTGACTCCCCGTCGTGTAG
ATAACTACGATACGGGAGGGCTTACCATCTGGCCCCAGTGCTGCAATGATACCGCGAGACCCACGCTCAC
CGGCTCCAGATTTATCAGCAATAAACCAGCCAGCCGGAAGGGCCGAGCGCAGAAGTGGTCCTGCAACTTT
ATCCGCCTCCATCCAGTCTATTAATTGTTGCCGGGAAGCTAGAGTAAGTAGTTCGCCAGTTAATAGTTTG
CGCAACGTTGTTGCCATTGCTACAGGCATCGTGGTGTCACGCTCGTCGTTTGGTATGGCTTCATTCAGCT
CCGGTTCCCAACGATCAAGGCGAGTTACATGATCCCCCATGTTGTGCAAAAAAGCGGTTAGCTCCTTCGG
TCCTCCGATCGTTGTCAGAAGTAAGTTGGCCGCAGTGTTATCACTCATGGTTATGGCAGCACTGCATAAT
TCTCTTACTGTCATGCCATCCGTAAGATGCTTTTCTGTGACTGGTGAGTACTCAACCAAGTCATTCTGAG
AATAGTGTATGCGGCGACCGAGTTGCTCTTGCCCGGCGTCAATACGGGATAATACCGCGCCACATAGCAG
AACTTTAAAAGTGCTCATCATTGGAAAACGTTCTTCGGGGCGAAAACTCTCAAGGATCTTACCGCTGTTG
AGATCCAGTTCGATGTAACCCACTCGTGCACCCAACTGATCTTCAGCATCTTTTACTTTCACCAGCGTTT
CTGGGTGAGCAAAAACAGGAAGGCAAAATGCCGCAAAAAAGGGAATAAGGGCGACACGGAAATGTTGAAT
ACTCATACTCTTCCTTTTTCAATATTATTGAAGCATTTATCAGGGTTATTGTCTCATGAGCGGATACATA
TTTGAATGTATTTAGAAAAATAAACAAATAGGGGTTCCGCGCACATTTCCCCGAAAAGTGCCACCTGACG
TCGACGGATCGGGAGATCGATCTCCCGATCCCCTAGGGTCTACTCTCAGTACAATCTGCTCTGATGCCGC
ATAGTTAAGCCAGTATCTGCTCCCTGCTTGTGTGTTGGAGGTCGCTGAGTAGTGCGCGAGCAAAATTTAA
GCTACAACAAGGCAAGGCTTGACCGACAATTGCATGAAGAATCTGCTTAGGGTTAGGCGTTTTGCGCTGC
TTCGCGATGTACGGGCCAGATAT
